>Addgene plasmid #112499 | CLYBL hOPM | depositor full sequence | sequence record 215550 | CLYBL hOPM sequence 14459 bps
GGATTAGCAGAGCGAGGTATGTAGGCGGTGCTACAGAGTTCTTGAAGTGGTGGCCTAACTACGGCTACAC
TAGAAGGACAGTATTTGGTATCTGCGCTCTGCTGAAGCCAGTTACCTTCGGAAAAAGAGTTGGTAGCTCT
TGATCCGGCAAACAAACCACCGCTGGTAGCGGTGGTTTTTTTGTTTGCAAGCAGCAGATTACGCGCAGAA
AAAAAGGATCTCAAGAAGATCCTTTGATCTTTTCTACGGGGTCTGACGCTCAGTGGAACGAAAACTCACG
TTAAGGGATTTTGGTCATGAGATTATCAAAAAGGATCTTCACCTAGATCCTTTTAAATTAAAAATGAAGT
TTTAAATCAATCTAAAGTATATATGAGTAAACTTGGTCTGACAGTTACCAATGCTTAATCAGTGAGGCAC
CTATCTCAGCGATCTGTCTATTTCGTTCATCCATAGTTGCCTGACTCCCCGTCGTGTAGATAACTACGAT
ACGGGAGGGCTTACCATCTGGCCCCAGTGCTGCAATGATACCGCGAGACCCACGCTCACCGGCTCCAGAT
TTATCAGCAATAAACCAGCCAGCCGGAAGGGCCGAGCGCAGAAGTGGTCCTGCAACTTTATCCGCCTCCA
TCCAGTCTATTAATTGTTGCCGGGAAGCTAGAGTAAGTAGTTCGCCAGTTAATAGTTTGCGCAACGTTGT
TGCCATTGCTACAGGCATCGTGGTGTCACGCTCGTCGTTTGGTATGGCTTCATTCAGCTCCGGTTCCCAA
CGATCAAGGCGAGTTACATGATCCCCCATGTTGTGCAAAAAAGCGGTTAGCTCCTTCGGTCCTCCGATCG
TTGTCAGAAGTAAGTTGGCCGCAGTGTTATCACTCATGGTTATGGCAGCACTGCATAATTCTCTTACTGT
CATGCCATCCGTAAGATGCTTTTCTGTGACTGGTGAGTACTCAACCAAGTCATTCTGAGAATAGTGTATG
CGGCGACCGAGTTGCTCTTGCCCGGCGTCAATACGGGATAATACCGCGCCACATAGCAGAACTTTAAAAG
TGCTCATCATTGGAAAACGTTCTTCGGGGCGAAAACTCTCAAGGATCTTACCGCTGTTGAGATCCAGTTC
GATGTAACCCACTCGTGCACCCAACTGATCTTCAGCATCTTTTACTTTCACCAGCGTTTCTGGGTGAGCA
AAAACAGGAAGGCAAAATGCCGCAAAAAAGGGAATAAGGGCGACACGGAAATGTTGAATACTCATACTCT
TCCTTTTTCAATAGCAGGAGAATCATGCCAATGGGCCAATATACATTCTGACCCACAGTTTCATAATAAA
ATAAAATGGTTGTGGTTGTAAGCCACTATGTTTCAGAGTGGTTTGTTACACAGCAATAAATAACTAATAT
AGTAGGCATACCATCAAGTCCAAAGTAGGTAGAGAAGAATGTAAATAGCAGAGCAAAACAGCATGACTGG
TGGCTGGGAGGCTTAAAACTGGGACAGGATCAGAGTCATGAAAGAAGTCAAAGAAATGGTTCAGAAGTAA
GGCTGAGACTGACTTACAAAAGCTGAAAGTCCCTTTAAGTTGGTGTTTGGTGCATTGGCAGGGGCAGGTA
TGGTGACTTAAAAGAGCCATGCTCAACAAGATCAAGCACAACACAATCACGGGTCACCCCAGCAGACCTT
AGCGAGTCTAGCCATTTCTTTGGTGGTGGTCACAGTCATGCTTCAGCCCAGTTTCCACTTGGACAAATGG
TACATATTTTCAATGAGATGAAAATTAAGATACAATCCATGTGCTCAGAGAGTGATCACAGCTCTGACTA
AACACTGTGCCCCAAAGTGTTGAGGAATTGGGAAAACCTAGCTGAGTTAGTGGTCTCTTTTCTGTTACAA
TAAAGCTCATAATGAAAATTAGCCTTCTTTGTTCTTCCCCAAGTCTTTCTTTCTAGACGAAACTACTTTC
AACTGTTTTAACTTCCTTACTGTTAACTTCCATATTTCTAGATAGTATGGTCAGACTGTTATTTCTTGAC
TTTTAAATGTAAGATATTATCTACTGACTTCCTTCTATGTAAGATGAGGATTGAGCTCTCTTACCCTTCT
CCCAGCGGCCCCACAGTGGGGCAATAACTTCGTATAGCATACATTATACGAAGTTATAAGCTTCTGACCT
CTTCTCTTCCTCCCACAGGGCCTCGAGAGATCTGGCAGCGGAGAGGGCAGAGGAAGTCTTCTAACATGCG
GTGACGTGGAGGAGAATCCCGGCCCTAGGCTCGAGATGACCGAGTACAAGCCCACGGTGCGCCTCGCCAC
CCGCGACGACGTCCCCAGGGCCGTACGCACCCTCGCCGCCGCGTTCGCCGACTACCCCGCCACGCGCCAC
ACCGTCGATCCGGACCGCCACATCGAGCGGGTCACCGAGCTGCAAGAACTCTTCCTCACGCGCGTCGGGC
TCGACATCGGCAAGGTGTGGGTCGCGGACGACGGCGCCGCGGTGGCGGTCTGGACCACGCCGGAGAGCGT
CGAAGCGGGGGCGGTGTTCGCCGAGATCGGCCCGCGCATGGCCGAGTTGAGCGGTTCCCGGCTGGCCGCG
CAGCAACAGATGGAAGGCCTCCTGGCGCCGCACCGGCCCAAGGAGCCCGCGTGGTTCCTGGCCACCGTCG
GCGTCTCGCCCGACCACCAGGGCAAGGGTCTGGGCAGCGCCGTCGTGCTCCCCGGAGTGGAGGCGGCCGA
GCGCGCCGGGGTGCCCGCCTTCCTGGAGACCTCCGCGCCCCGCAACCTCCCCTTCTACGAGCGGCTCGGC
TTCACCGTCACCGCCGACGTCGAGGTGCCCGAAGGACCGCGCACCTGGTGCATGACCCGCAAGCCCGGTG
CCTGATCTAGAGGGCCCGTTTAAACCTGTGCCTTCTAGTTGCCAGCCATCTGTTGTTTGCCCCTCCCCCG
TGCCTTCCTTGACCCTGGAAGGTGCCACTCCCACTGTCCTTTCCTAATAAAATGAGGAAATTGCATCGCA
TTGTCTGAGTAGGTGTCATTCTATTCTGGGGGGTGGGGTGGGGCAGGACAGCAAGGGGGAGGATTGGGAA
GACAATAGCAGGCATGCTGGGGATGCGGTGGGCTCTATGGATGCATGATCTGCGATCGCTCCGGTGCCCG
TCAGTGGGCAGAGCGCACATCGCCCACAGTCCCCGAGAAGTTGGGGGGAGGGGTCGGCAATTGAACCGGT
GCCTAGAGAAGGTGGCGCGGGGTAAACTGGGAAAGTGATGTCGTGTACTGGCTCCGCCTTTTTCCCGAGG
GTGGGGGAGAACCGTATATAAGTGCAGTAGTCGCCGTGAACGTTCTTTTTCGCAACGGGTTTGCCGCCAG
AACACAGCTGAAGCTTCGAGGGGCTCGCATCTCTCCTTCACGCGCCCGCCGCCCTACCTGAGGCCGCCAT
CCACGCCGGTTGAGTCGCGTTCTGCCGCCTCCCGCCTGTGGTGCCTCCTGAACTGCGTCCGCCGTCTAGG
TAAGTTTAAAGCTCAGGTCGAGACCGGGCCTTTGTCCGGCGCTCCCTTGGAGCCTACCTAGACTCAGCCG
GCTCTCCACGCTTTGCCTGACCCTGCTTGCTCAACTCTACGTCTTTGTTTCGTTTTCTGTTCTGCGCCGT
TACAGATCCAAGCTGTGACCGGCGCCTACGCTAGCGCTACCGGTCGCCACCATGGTGAGCAAGGGCGAGG
AGGATAACATGGCCATCATCAAGGAGTTCATGCGCTTCAAGGTGCACATGGAGGGCTCCGTGAACGGCCA
CGAGTTCGAGATCGAGGGCGAGGGCGAGGGCCGCCCCTACGAGGGCACCCAGACCGCCAAGCTGAAGGTG
ACCAAGGGTGGCCCCCTGCCCTTCGCCTGGGACATCCTGTCCCCTCAGTTCATGTACGGCTCCAAGGCCT
ACGTGAAGCACCCCGCCGACATCCCCGACTACTTGAAGCTGTCCTTCCCCGAGGGCTTCAAGTGGGAGCG
CGTGATGAACTTCGAGGACGGCGGCGTGGTGACCGTGACCCAGGACTCCTCCCTGCAGGACGGCGAGTTC
ATCTACAAGGTGAAGCTGCGCGGCACCAACTTCCCCTCCGACGGCCCCGTAATGCAGAAGAAGACCATGG
GCTGGGAGGCCTCCTCCGAGCGGATGTACCCCGAGGACGGCGCCCTGAAGGGCGAGATCAAGCAGAGGCT
GAAGCTGAAGGACGGCGGCCACTACGACGCTGAGGTCAAGACCACCTACAAGGCCAAGAAGCCCGTGCAG
CTGCCCGGCGCCTACAACGTCAACATCAAGTTGGACATCACCTCCCACAACGAGGACTACACCATCGTGG
AACAGTACGAACGCGCCGAGGGCCGCCACTCCACCGGCGGCATGGACGAGTAAGGTACCATAACTTCGTA
TAGCATACATTATACGAAGTTATAAACCCGCTGATCAGCCTCGACTGTGCCTTCTAGTTGCCAGCCATCT
GTTGTTTGCCCCTCCCCCGTGCCTTCCTTGACCCTGGAAGGTGCCACTCCCACTGTCCTTTCCTAATAAA
ATGAGGAAATTGCATCGCATTGTCTGAGTAGGTGTCATTCTATTCTGGGGGGTGGGGTGGGGCAGGACAG
CAAGGGGGAGGATTGGGAAGACAATAGCAGGCATGCTGGGGATGCGGTGGGCTCTATGGGTCTCGACATT
GATTATTGACTAGTTATTAATAGTAATCAATTACGGGGTCATTAGTTCATAGCCCATATATGGAGTTCCG
CGTTACATAACTTACGGTAAATGGCCCGCCTGGCTGACCGCCCAACGACCCCCGCCCATTGACGTCAATA
ATGACGTATGTTCCCATAGTAACGCCAATAGGGACTTTCCATTGACGTCAATGGGTGGAGTATTTACGGT
AAACTGCCCACTTGGCAGTACATCAAGTGTATCATATGCCAAGTACGCCCCCTATTGACGTCAATGACGG
TAAATGGCCCGCCTGGCATTATGCCCAGTACATGACCTTATGGGACTTTCCTACTTGGCAGTACATCTAC
GTATTAGTCATCGCTATTACCATGGTCGAGGTGAGCCCCACGTTCTGCTTCACTCTCCCCATCTCCCCCC
CCTCCCCACCCCCAATTTTGTATTTATTTATTTTTTAATTATTTTGTGCAGCGATGGGGGCGGGGGGGGG
GGGGGGGCGCGCGCCAGGCGGGGCGGGGCGGGGCGAGGGGCGGGGCGGGGCGAGGCGGAGAGGTGCGGCG
GCAGCCAATCAGAGCGGCGCGCTCCGAAAGTTTCCTTTTATGGCGAGGCGGCGGCGGCGGCGGCCCTATA
AAAAGCGAAGCGCGCGGCGGGCGGGGAGTCGCTGCGACGCTGCCTTCGCCCCGTGCCCCGCTCCGCCGCC
GCCTCGCGCCGCCCGCCCCGGCTCTGACTGACCGCGTTACTCCCACAGGTGAGCGGGCGGGACGGCCCTT
CTCCTCCGGGCTGTAATTAGCGCTTGGTTTAATGACGGCTTGTTTCTTTTCTGTGGCTGCGTGAAAGCCT
TGAGGGGCTCCGGGAGGGCCCTTTGTGCGGGGGGAGCGGCTCGGGGGGTGCGTGCGTGTGTGTGTGCGTG
GGGAGCGCCGCGTGCGGCTCCGCGCTGCCCGGCGGCTGTGAGCGCTGCGGGCGCGGCGCGGGGCTTTGTG
CGCTCCGCAGTGTGCGCGAGGGGAGCGCGGCCGGGGGCGGTGCCCCGCGGTGCGGGGGGGGCTGCGAGGG
GAACAAAGGCTGCGTGCGGGGTGTGTGCGTGGGGGGGTGAGCAGGGGGTGTGGGCGCGTCGGTCGGGCTG
CAACCCCCCCTGCACCCCCCTCCCCGAGTTGCTGAGCACGGCCCGGCTTCGGGTGCGGGGCTCCGTACGG
GGCGTGGCGCGGGGCTCGCCGTGCCGGGCGGGGGGTGGCGGCAGGTGGGGGTGCCGGGCGGGGCGGGGCC
GCCTCGGGCCGGGGAGGGCTCGGGGGAGGGGCGCGGCGGCCCCCGGAGCGCCGGCGGCTGTCGAGGCGCG
GCGAGCCGCAGCCATTGCCTTTTATGGTAATCGTGCGAGAGGGCGCAGGGACTTCCTTTGTCCCAAATCT
GTGCGGAGCCGAAATCTGGGAGGCGCCGCCGCACCCCCTCTAGCGGGCGCGGGGCGAAGCGGTGCGGCGC
CGGCAGGAAGGAAATGGGCGGGGAGGGCCTTCGTGCGTCGCCGCGCCGCCGTCCCCTTCTCCCTCTCCAG
CCTCGGGGCTGTCCGCGGGGGGACGGCTGCCTTCGGGGGGGACGGGGCAGGGCGGGGTTCGGCTTCTGGC
GTGTGACCGGCGGCTCTAGAGCCTCTGCTAACCATGTTCATGCCTTCTTCTTTTTCCTACAGCTCCTGGG
CAACGTGCTGGTTATTGTGCTGTCTCATCATTTTGGCAAAGAATGTCGACATGAGCCGGCTGGACAAGAG
CAAAGTGATCAACAGCGCCCTGGAACTGCTGAACGGCGTGGGCATCGAGGGCCTGACCACCCGGAAGCTG
GCCCAGAAACTGGGCGTGGAACAGCCCACCCTGTACTGGCACGTGAAGAACAAGCGGGCCCTGCTGGACG
CCCTGCCCATCGAGATGCTGGACCGGCACCACACCCACAGCTGCCCTCTGGAAGGCGAGAGCTGGCAGGA
CTTCCTGCGGAACAACGCCAAGAGCTACAGATGCGCCCTGCTGAGCCACCGGGACGGCGCCAAAGTGCAC
CTGGGCACCAGACCCACCGAGAAGCAGTACGAGACACTGGAAAACCAGCTGGCCTTCCTGTGCCAGCAGG
GCTTCAGCCTGGAAAACGCCCTGTACGCCCTGAGCGCCGTGGGCCACTTCACCCTGGGCTGCGTGCTGGA
AGAACAGGAACACCAGGTCGCCAAAGAGGAAAGAGAGACACCCACCACCGACAGCATGCCCCCCCTGCTG
AAGCAGGCCATCGAGCTGTTCGACAGACAGGGCGCCGAGCCCGCCTTCCTGTTCGGCCTGGAACTGATCA
TCTGCGGCCTCGAGAAGCAGCTGAAGTGCGAGAGCGGCGGACCCACCGACGCCCTGGACGACTTCGACCT
GGACATGCTGCCCGCCGATGCCCTGGATGATTTTGATCTGGATATGCTCCCTGCTGACGCTCTCGATGAC
TTCGATCTCGATATGCTGCCAGGCTAAACGCGTGAATTCACTCCTCAGGTGCAGGCTGCCTATCAGAAGG
TGGTGGCTGGTGTGGCCAATGCCCTGGCTCACAAATACCACTGAGATCTTTTTCCCTCTGCCAAAAATTA
TGGGGACATCATGAAGCCCCTTGAGCATCTGACTTCTGGCTAATAAAGGAAATTTATTTTCATTGCAATA
GTGTGTTGGAATTTTTTGTGTCTCTCACTCGGAAGGACATATGGGAGGGCAAATCATTTAAAACATCAGA
ATGAGTATTTGGTTTAGAGTTTGGCAACATATGCCCATATGCTGGCTGCCATGAACAAAGGTTGGCTATA
AAGAGGTCATCAGTATATGAAACAGCCCCCTGCTGTCCATTCCTTATTCCATAGAAAAGCCTTGACTTGA
GGTTAGATTTTTTTTATATTTTGTTTTGTGTTATTTTTTTCTTTAACATCCCTAAAATTTTCCTTACATG
TGCGGCCGTCCTTTGAGTGAGCTGATACCGCTCGCCGCAGCCGAACGACCGAGCGCAGCGAGTCAGTGAG
CGAGGAAGCGGAAGAGCGCCCAATACGCAAACCGCCTCTCCCCGCGCGTTGGCCGATTCATTAATGCAGC
TGGCACGACAGGTTTCCCGACTGGAAAGCGGGCAGTGAGCGCAACGCAATTAATGTGAGTTAGCTCACTC
ATTAGGCACCCCAGGCTTTACACTTTATGCTTCCGGCTCGTATGTTGTGTGGAATTGTGAGCGGATAACA
ATTTCACACAGGAAACAGCTATGACCATGATTACGCCAAGCTCTAGCTAGAGGTCGACGGTATACAGACA
TGATAAGATACATTGATGAGTTTGGACAAACCACAACTAGAATGCAGTGAAAAAAATGCTTTATTTGTGA
AATTTGTGATGCTATTGCTTTATTTGTAACCATTATAAGCTGCAATAAACAAGTTGGGGTGGGCGATCGA
TTCGCGACTAACAAGTGTGCTCCGTCTCTTCCATGCTCATACTGCTCCTCCGGCTGCTTGTTTTGGAAGC
TCCGGGGGACACTGAGGAAAGGAGTGGATCAGTGACACCGACGGGAGAAAGGGTGTCGTCCATCAGGATG
TCTTCCAGTTTGGATCCCATTTTTGTGGGGACACTATAGGCTTGGTTGGCCTCAGTCCCAGTTCCGAGGT
TGTTGTTGAAGGTGATGGTGCCATCCGTGAGATCGAGAGTTGTTGTACAGGTTAGGTCTGCATGATGCTG
AAGGAGGTCTTGGCTGCAGTTCTCAAGAACGGGTTCTTGCTTGATGATCCGATTCACCAAATCTGGAGAG
CAGAGACCCGTGGATGGAATAAGGGAAAGTCCATGAGCTCGAGCCTGCATTTCAAGTTCCTGTATTCTGA
GCAACAAATGCCGGTTGGCGTGCTCCAGTTTCTTCTGTCGGTTTTCAAGTTCTTTTGCGCGTTGCTGTTC
TCGTTGCAACTTTCGGATATAGTCCACGGATGCTTTTAAGATGGTTCCCTTGTTCCAGCGCATGTCTGGA
TCATTTGACTTGGGAATCAAAGTACCTAGTTCTTTAATGCGGTCATTTATGTTAAATCTTCTTCTTCGTT
CAATCAGGTTGTGATTGTCCTTTTTCTGCCTCTCTTTGGCCAGTGCTCTTGCTTCAGACTCTGTGAGCTC
CCTTTTTATGTTGGGAAGGTTGGCTGGACAGGAGTTGCTGATGGTGAGGCCTGGTGGGGGCAGACCTTGG
TTTCCATAAAGATCAATCAAGTTTCCCGAGACAGGCAACGTATTTGCCATTTGCAAAGCAGGATCCATCA
AGCCCAAGATTTCCTCATTATAACTTGATTCTAGGCTAATGATGTCATCGATTACATCATCCATCTGCAT
ACAGGACGCTCGTGAATGTGTGTTCATGCCTGGGCACTCGCTCTCTGCCCTGTTTTGCTCTTCAAACTTA
TAAAATCCCTCTTTTTCACAGTTGGAGTTAAGCGTAAGCATAGCCATGGGGCTGTTGGGTGCGCTGCTCC
CCGGCACCGGTGGCATGACATGATCGCCAGGCTGGTTTGGACATGGCAAGCTCAGGACTTGGTTGGCATG
TTTATTTGCTAAAGTGGTAGAAAGGTACTGCTTTACCTGCTGCCGTTGGGCTTGCTGTATGTGGTACTTG
GTGGGGTTTTCGAGGTGGGTCTGCACCTTAAGGACTTCCATCGGCACCTGCGTGGCAGAGGGAAGGGTGG
TGGGCACACTGACGTTTATGGCTGGTGTCTGACTCACGGGCACTCTCTGTTGCATGAACTGGGCCGCCTG
CAGCTTCTGCTGCTGCTCCCTGCGCTCCTGCTCCTGCATCTGCTCACGCATGAGTTGCTGGCGTAGCAAG
ATGCGTGATGTCATACTGGAGGAGCTTATCGGAGGCTTGGAGGCCCCAGGATGCTCGGCGGAACTGCTGC
TCTTCAGCGGTTGACTTTTGAGTTCGTAATAGGTTTTGGGCTCTTCATGAAACTCCTCCCCGACTTCGAA
ATCCGGCACGATCCCCGATTCGGACTGCATTGGGCCAGGATTCTCCTCGACGTCACCGCATGTTAGCAGA
CTTCCTCTGCCCTCTCCCGATCCCTGTAATCTTGGCCAGTATTGAGACATATCAGGTTCACTTCCGGGAA
CTTGAACTGGAACTGACACACCAGGGGAAATGAGTCCTGTTGAAGTGGTGCCCGAGGTGCCCATTGGCTG
ACTGTTCATGTGTGTCTGCATATGTGGGGGGGTGTAGGTATCATAACTCCGCCCATTCACCGAAGGGCTG
GTGGGCAGCATGCAGGAGTATGAGGAGGTCTGGCTGGGGACTGGGGGTTGCATAGGCAGGTTATTTGCCA
TGGTGAAGCTGGGCATAGGCGGCAGAGCGCTGTAGGTGTTTGTGAGGGCTGTGTCTGTTCGGCCCAACAT
GGAGCCAGATGTGAAGGAGGAAACCGGTGTGGTGGGTTGTGGAATTGGTTGGTAGACACTGGTGCTGAAA
CTACTGCTGATAGGAATATGACTAGGTGTGTTGCTGGCCTGTCTTCTCTGATTCCTCAGTTTTTCTTCTC
TTCTCCATTTGGCCCTTCGATTAGAAAACCATACCTGTATTCTTGCTTCAGGTAGATCTATTTTGGCTGC
TAGTCTTTCTCGGGCAAACACATCTGGATAATGGGTTCTCTCAAACTCTTTCTCCAGGGCCTCAATTTGC
TCTTGGGTAAAGGATGTTCTATTTCTTTGCAGCTTCCGCTTCAGCTGAAGTCGCATTTGAGCCTCATCTG
AATCTTCTCCGTTGGAACTGATGGAGTTGGTATTCTCTCCCCCTCCTTCCTGTTGCTGGCAGCCATCTTG
CGTAGGTTGCCCTGGCACCGAAGTCCCCGGATACCAACCAGGGCGGGTGCCCCAGCTTCCGGTCTGCCCG
TTCAACATCCTTAGTTTATCATACATGCCGTCTGCGCCCATCTGTTGCTTTTCGCTAGCCAGGTTGCGAA
GAACTCTGTTTATTGATGACACGCTTGGTATGTTATCGTTGGTACAGACCCCCTCGGACAGTAATCTGTC
TCGGATTTCCCAAGCAAAGATGGACGGGCACTCCCGCTTATACTGGGCTATTTTGCTTACAACTTCTGGA
GTCGCTACTCTCGGTTTACTACCACCGATTGCCCTGGGTCTGATGGAGCCAGTCTCGTAATACCTGCCCA
GAATTTTACTCACACATCCGTTGGACACGTTTTGATTGTCCAGCACTTGGACTTTTGCATCTGCATGGGT
CTGCAGAATTCGGGAAATGTCGCACGGCCGGGCCCCGCTGTGAGCTAGCTCTACAATCTTCTGCCGGGTG
GAGTCCGGCAGTGGCCGCCCGTTGACAAAGACACCACCGAGCTGATTCACTCCGCTGTGACTGTTCTGCA
TTGGGCCAGGATTCTCCTCGACGTCACCGCATGTTAGCAGACTTCCTCTGCCCTCTCCCGATCCCAAAAC
CTGGAATTTCCACGAGGATGTCTGATCTTTATAATCCAAGCAGTCAGCATTGAAGTTAAGCTTCCAGGAG
GCAGTTTGGTCCTTATAATCCAAGCAATCAGTGGTTGAGTTAAAACCCAAGCTTGAAGCTCCATATCCCT
GGGTGGAAAGAGAAGCTGGGGACTGATTGAGATGGCTGGTGACTGCATTGGTACCCATGGGACTGAGTGT
GGCCCCTGGTCCGGGAAGCTGGTGATGCATAGGGGTCAAATATGATCCACAGTCCATGCCCCCAAAGTAG
GAAGTTGAGCCAGCATATCCTTGACTATAACCTGAAGCCTGAGTATAGGTCATGGGATAGGACCTCTGCA
TGCAGGAAGAGGAGGTGGACAAGGGATCTGACAGTGGGGAGATGGAAGCTGGGCTCCAGATAGACACAGG
AGCACTGCTGCTGGCAATGGTCGGGACTGAGGTGCTAGAGGGGGGAGTGAATTGGCCACTTGTTCCACTC
TCTGAACTCACTTCCCGAGCTGGAGATGTCTTCTTTTTGGCAGGTCTCACTTTGTTTTGACCTCCATTCT
GCTGTTGTTGCTGTTGTTGGCGGCACTTAGCTCTTCGATTCTTAAACCATACCTGCACCCTCGACTCGGG
CAAGTTGATTTTCAGTGCCACCTCCTCTCGCATGAAGATGTCTGGGTACCGGGTCTTGGCAAACAGTGCT
TCCAGCACATCTAGCTGCGCCCGAGTGAACGTCGTCCTCTCCCGGCGCTGTTTCCGGGGGGTGGCTGCGG
GACAAGAAGCCCAGGGCCCCGGGTAGCCCACGGAGGGGTGCAGCAAGTCCATACCCGAAGTGGTCAGACT
CAGCCCATTGACTGCGTAAGGCGGTTGCTTAAGATAAGACATCATGGTGGCGGCGGATCCTTTACGAGGG
TAGGAAGTGGTACGGAAAGTTGGTATAAGACAAAAGTGTTGTGGAATTGCTCCAGGCGATCTGACGGTTC
ACTAAACGAGCTCTGCTTTTATAGGCGCCCACCGTACACGCCTAAAGCTTATACGTTCTCTATCACTGAT
AGGGAGTAAACTGGATATACGTTCTCTATCACTGATAGGGAGTAAACTGTAGATACGTTCTCTATCACTG
ATAGGGAGTAAACTGGTCATACGTTCTCTATCACTGATAGGGAGTAAACTCCTTATACGTTCTCTATCAC
TGATAGGGAGTAAAGTCTGCATACGTTCTCTATCACTGATAGGGAGTAAACTCTTCATACGTTCTCTATC
ACTGATAGGGAGTAAACTGGTACCCTCCGCGCCTACAGCTCAAGCCACATCCGAAGGGGGAGGGAGCCGG
GAGCTGCGCGCGGGGCCGCCGGGGGGAGGGGTGGCACCGCCCACGCCGGGCGGCCACGAAGGGCGGGGCA
GCGGGCGCGCGCCCGGCGGGGGGAGGGGCCGCGCGCCGCGCCCGCTGGGAATTGGGGCCCTAGGGGGAGG
GCGGAGGCGCCGACGACCGCGGCACTTACCGTTCGCGGCGTGGCGCCCGGTGGTCCCCAAGGGGAGGGAA
GGGGGAGGCGGGGCGAGGACAGTGACCGGAGTCTCCTCAGCGGTGGCTTTTCTGCTTGGCAGCCTCAGCG
GCTGGCGCCAAAACCGGACTCCGCCCACTTCCTCGCCCCTGCGGTGCGAGGGTGTGGAATCCTCCAGACG
CTGGGGGAGGGGGAGTTGGGAGCTTAAAAACTAGTACCCCTTTGGGACCACTTTCAGCAGCGAACTCTCC
TGTACACCAGGGGTCAGTTCCACAGACGCGGGCCAGGGGTGGGTCATTGCGGCGTGAACAATAATTTGAC
TAGAAGTTGATTCGGGTGTTTCCGGAAGGGGCCGAGTCAATCCGCCGAGTTGGGGCACGGAAAACAAAAA
GGGAAGGCTACTAAGATTTTTCTGGCGGGGGTTATCATTGGCGTAACTGCAGGGACCACCTCCCTTAATT
AAATCTCCTCATCCTTCCAACATAAATATATTTTGGGATTATATCAACATTCAATGTTACTTAAAGTGAC
CTTGTAAATATTTTCACAACTGAGCCATGTTTGATTTGTATACTTATGTTTACTTTACTGTTTTTCCTGA
AGTTAATAATTGCCTTGAATTTATTTATTTCTTTAAAAATGTTTCATTACTCAGGACTGTAGTTTACATT
ACGATTCTTTGTGTTATACAGTTGATGGGTTTCTTTTCTTTCTTAATTTCTTTAAAAAATAGAGATGGGG
TCTTACTATATTACCCAGGCTGGTCTTGAAGTCCTGGGCTCAAGTGATCTTCCTGTCTCAGCCTACCAAG
TAGCTGAGACTATAGGTGCAAAAAAGCCACTATACCTGGCTAGTTTACAGGTTTTAACAAATGCATTATG
CCACGTATCCATTATTACAGGATCACACAAGATATTTTCATTACCCTGAAAGCATCCCTGTGTTCCACCA
ATTCATCCTGCCTCCATGAGCCGCTGGCAACCACTGATCTCTATAGTTTTGCCTTTTCTAAAATGTCATA
TAATTGGAATCATACAGTCTGTAGCATTTTCAGACTAGCTTTTAAAATTTGGCAATATGCATTTAAGGTT
CCTCCTTAAATGTGAAGGGCATAGCCAATGTGGCTTGATAGCTCATTTCTTTTTATTGGTGAATATTTCA
TTGTCTGGATGTTCCACAGTTTGTTTATCCATTCACCTATTCAATTTGCTTTTTTTCTGTGTATCTATCA
CTAATTCAATACTGGACTCTCCAACAGAGCCGTCCCGCTTCCCTAAGGCCCTGCTCTGGGCTTCTGGGTT
TGAGTCCTTGGCAAGCCCAGGAGAGGCGCTCAGGCTTCCCTGTCCCCCTTCCTCGTCCACCATCTCATGC
CCCTGGCTCTCCTGCCCCTTCCCTACAGGGGTTCCTGGCTCTGCTCTAAGGGCGAATTCGCCAGGAACCG
TAAAAAGGCCGCGTTGCTGGCGTTTTTCCATAGGCTCCGCCCCCCTGACGAGCATCACAAAAATCGACGC
TCAAGTCAGAGGTGGCGAAACCCGACAGGACTATAAAGATACCAGGCGTTTCCCCCTGGAAGCTCCCTCG
TGCGCTCTCCTGTTCCGACCCTGCCGCTTACCGGATACCTGTCCGCCTTTCTCCCTTCGGGAAGCGTGGC
GCTTTCTCATAGCTCACGCTGTAGGTATCTCAGTTCGGTGTAGGTCGTTCGCTCCAAGCTGGGCTGTGTG
CACGAACCCCCCGTTCAGCCCGACCGCTGCGCCTTATCCGGTAACTATCGTCTTGAGTCCAACCCGGTAA
GACACGACTTATCGCCACTGGCAGCAGCCACTGGTAACA
Features (pLannotate 1.2.2; 29 found; start..end, strand, type, name):
    395..1255    -  CDS            AmpR: β-lactamase; bla; confers resistance to ampicillin, carbenicillin, and related antibiotics
   1256..1273    -  promoter       AmpR promoter (fragment): bla
   2124..2157    +  protein_bind   loxP: Cre-mediated recombination occurs in the 8-bp core sequence (GCATACAT). Cre recombinase
   2164..2189    +  misc_feature   SA: splice acceptor site
   2276..2875    +  CDS            PuroR: puromycin N-acetyltransferase; pac from Streptomyces alboniger; confers resistance to puromycin
   2896..3120    +  polyA_signal   bGH poly(A) signal: bovine growth hormone polyadenylation signal
   3156..3367    +  promoter       EF-1α core promoter: core promoter for human elongation factor EF-1α
   3380..3648    +  LTR            5' LTR (truncated): truncated 5' long terminal repeat (LTR) from human T-cell leukemia virus (HTLV) type 1
   3692..4390    +  CDS            mCherry: mCherry is a basic (constitutively fluorescent) red fluorescent protein published in 2004, derived from Discosoma sp.. It is reported to be a very rapidly-maturing monomer with low acid sensitivity.
   4400..4433    +  protein_bind   loxP: Cre-mediated recombination occurs in the 8-bp core sequence (GCATACAT). Cre recombinase
   4455..4679    +  polyA_signal   bGH poly(A) signal: bovine growth hormone polyadenylation signal
   4685..5064    +  enhancer       CMV enhancer: human cytomegalovirus immediate early enhancer
   5066..5343    +  promoter       chicken β-actin promoter: No description available
   5345..6362    +  intron         chimeric intron: chimera between introns from chicken β-actin and rabbit β-globin
   6421..7038    +  CDS            tetR: TETR2_ECOLX - Experimental evidence at protein level: Swiss-Prot protein existence level 1. TetR is the repressor of the tetracycline resistance element; its N-terminal region forms a helix-turn-helix structure and binds DNA. Binding of tetracycline to TetR reduces the repressor affinity for the tetracycline resistance gene (tetA) promoter operator sites. From Escherichia coli.
   7171..7251    +  CDS            HBB (fragment): HBB_PONPY - Experimental evidence at transcript level: Swiss-Prot protein existence level 2. Involved in oxygen transport from the lung to the various peripheral tissues. From Pongo pygmaeus (Bornean orangutan).
   7322..7377    +  polyA_signal   β-globin poly(A) signal: rabbit β-globin polyadenylation signal (Gil and Proudfoot, 1987)
   7642..7714    +  rep_origin     RSF ori (fragment): Plasmids containing the RSF 1030 origin of replication can be propagated in E. coli cells that contain additional plasmids with compatible origins.
   7716..7808    +  CDS            lacI (fragment): lac repressor; lacI; The lac repressor binds to the lac operator to inhibit transcription in E. coli. This inhibition can be relieved by adding lactose or isopropyl-β-D-thiogalactopyranoside (IPTG).
   7821..7842    +  protein_bind   CAP binding site: CAP binding activates transcription in the presence of cAMP. E. coli catabolite activator protein
   7857..7887    +  promoter       lac promoter: promoter for the E. coli lac operon
   7891..7913    +  protein_bind   lac operator (fragment): The lac repressor binds to the lac operator to inhibit transcription in E. coli. This inhibition can be relieved by adding lactose or isopropyl-β-D-thiogalactopyranoside (IPTG). lac repressor encoded by lacI
   7984..8105    -  polyA_signal   SV40 poly(A) signal: SV40 polyadenylation signal
   8131..9690    -  CDS            MITF: MITF_HUMAN - Also known as BHLHE32. Experimental evidence at protein level: Swiss-Prot protein existence level 1. Transcription factor that regulates the expression of genes with essential roles in cell differentiation, proliferation and survival. Binds to M-boxes (5'-TCATGTG-3') and symmetrical DNA sequences (E-boxes) (5'-CACGTG-3') found in the promoters of target genes, such as BCL2 and tyrosinase (TYR). Plays an important role in melanocyte development by regulating the expression of tyrosinase (TYR) and tyrosinase-related protein 1 (TYRP1). Plays a critical role in the differentiation of
   9754..11061   -  CDS            PAX6: PAX6_HUMAN - Also known as AN2. Experimental evidence at protein level: Swiss-Prot protein existence level 1. Transcription factor with important functions in the development of the eye, nose, central nervous system and pancreas. Required for the differentiation of pancreatic islet alpha cells (By similarity). Competes with PAX4 in binding to a common element in the glucagon, insulin and somatostatin promoters. Regulates specification of the ventral neuron subtypes by establishing the correct progenitor domains (By similarity). Acts as a transcriptional repressor of NFATC1- mediated gene expre
  11125..12015   -  CDS            OTX2: OTX2_HUMAN - Experimental evidence at protein level: Swiss-Prot protein existence level 1. Transcription factor probably involved in the development of the brain and the sense organs. Can bind to the bicoid/BCD target sequence (BTS): 5'-TCTAATCCC-3'. From Homo sapiens (Human).
  12031..12408   -  promoter       TRE3G promoter: 3rd-generation Tet-responsive promoter that can be activated by binding of Tet-On® 3G
  13892..14047   +  misc_feature   HA-R (fragment): right homology arm from the adeno-associated virus integration site (AAVS1) within intron 1 of the human PPP1R12C gene
  14095..224     -  rep_origin     ori (across the origin): high-copy-number ColE1/pMB1/pBR322/pUC origin of replication
