>Addgene plasmid #112499 | CLYBL hOPM | addgene full sequence | sequence record 223597 | Addgene NGS Result
CAGTTTACTCCCTATCAGTGATAGAGAACGTATGAAGAGTTTACTCCCTATCAGTGATAGAGAACGTATG
CAGACTTTACTCCCTATCAGTGATAGAGAACGTATAAGGAGTTTACTCCCTATCAGTGATAGAGAACGTA
TGACCAGTTTACTCCCTATCAGTGATAGAGAACGTATCTACAGTTTACTCCCTATCAGTGATAGAGAACG
TATATCCAGTTTACTCCCTATCAGTGATAGAGAACGTATAAGCTTTAGGCGTGTACGGTGGGCGCCTATA
AAAGCAGAGCTCGTTTAGTGAACCGTCAGATCGCCTGGAGCAATTCCACAACACTTTTGTCTTATACCAA
CTTTCCGTACCACTTCCTACCCTCGTAAAGGATCCGCCGCCACCATGATGTCTTATCTTAAGCAACCGCC
TTACGCAGTCAATGGGCTGAGTCTGACCACTTCGGGTATGGACTTGCTGCACCCCTCCGTGGGCTACCCG
GGGCCCTGGGCTTCTTGTCCCGCAGCCACCCCCCGGAAACAGCGCCGGGAGAGGACGACGTTCACTCGGG
CGCAGCTAGATGTGCTGGAAGCACTGTTTGCCAAGACCCGGTACCCAGACATCTTCATGCGAGAGGAGGT
GGCACTGAAAATCAACTTGCCCGAGTCGAGGGTGCAGGTATGGTTTAAGAATCGAAGAGCTAAGTGCCGC
CAACAACAGCAACAACAGCAGAATGGAGGTCAAAACAAAGTGAGACCTGCCAAAAAGAAGACATCTCCAG
CTCGGGAAGTGAGTTCAGAGAGTGGAACAAGTGGCCAATTCACTCCCCCCTCTAGCACCTCAGTCCCGAC
CATTGCCAGCAGCAGTGCTCCTGTGTCTATCTGGAGCCCAGCTTCCATCTCCCCACTGTCAGATCCCTTG
TCCACCTCCTCTTCCTGCATGCAGAGGTCCTATCCCATGACCTATACTCAGGCTTCAGGTTATAGTCAAG
GATATGCTGGCTCAACTTCCTACTTTGGGGGCATGGACTGTGGATCATATTTGACCCCTATGCATCACCA
GCTTCCCGGACCAGGGGCCACACTCAGTCCCATGGGTACCAATGCAGTCACCAGCCATCTCAATCAGTCC
CCAGCTTCTCTTTCCACCCAGGGATATGGAGCTTCAAGCTTGGGTTTTAACTCAACCACTGATTGCTTGG
ATTATAAGGACCAAACTGCCTCCTGGAAGCTTAACTTCAATGCTGACTGCTTGGATTATAAAGATCAGAC
ATCCTCGTGGAAATTCCAGGTTTTGGGATCGGGAGAGGGCAGAGGAAGTCTGCTAACATGCGGTGACGTC
GAGGAGAATCCTGGCCCAATGCAGAACAGTCACAGCGGAGTGAATCAGCTCGGTGGTGTCTTTGTCAACG
GGCGGCCACTGCCGGACTCCACCCGGCAGAAGATTGTAGAGCTAGCTCACAGCGGGGCCCGGCCGTGCGA
CATTTCCCGAATTCTGCAGACCCATGCAGATGCAAAAGTCCAAGTGCTGGACAATCAAAACGTGTCCAAC
GGATGTGTGAGTAAAATTCTGGGCAGGTATTACGAGACTGGCTCCATCAGACCCAGGGCAATCGGTGGTA
GTAAACCGAGAGTAGCGACTCCAGAAGTTGTAAGCAAAATAGCCCAGTATAAGCGGGAGTGCCCGTCCAT
CTTTGCTTGGGAAATCCGAGACAGATTACTGTCCGAGGGGGTCTGTACCAACGATAACATACCAAGCGTG
TCATCAATAAACAGAGTTCTTCGCAACCTGGCTAGCGAAAAGCAACAGATGGGCGCAGACGGCATGTATG
ATAAACTAAGGATGTTGAACGGGCAGACCGGAAGCTGGGGCACCCGCCCTGGTTGGTATCCGGGGACTTC
GGTGCCAGGGCAACCTACGCAAGATGGCTGCCAGCAACAGGAAGGAGGGGGAGAGAATACCAACTCCATC
AGTTCCAACGGAGAAGATTCAGATGAGGCTCAAATGCGACTTCAGCTGAAGCGGAAGCTGCAAAGAAATA
GAACATCCTTTACCCAAGAGCAAATTGAGGCCCTGGAGAAAGAGTTTGAGAGAACCCATTATCCAGATGT
GTTTGCCCGAGAAAGACTAGCAGCCAAAATAGATCTACCTGAAGCAAGAATACAGGTATGGTTTTCTAAT
CGAAGGGCCAAATGGAGAAGAGAAGAAAAACTGAGGAATCAGAGAAGACAGGCCAGCAACACACCTAGTC
ATATTCCTATCAGCAGTAGTTTCAGCACCAGTGTCTACCAACCAATTCCACAACCCACCACACCGGTTTC
CTCCTTCACATCTGGCTCCATGTTGGGCCGAACAGACACAGCCCTCACAAACACCTACAGCGCTCTGCCG
CCTATGCCCAGCTTCACCATGGCAAATAACCTGCCTATGCAACCCCCAGTCCCCAGCCAGACCTCCTCAT
ACTCCTGCATGCTGCCCACCAGCCCTTCGGTGAATGGGCGGAGTTATGATACCTACACCCCCCCACATAT
GCAGACACACATGAACAGTCAGCCAATGGGCACCTCGGGCACCACTTCAACAGGACTCATTTCCCCTGGT
GTGTCAGTTCCAGTTCAAGTTCCCGGAAGTGAACCTGATATGTCTCAATACTGGCCAAGATTACAGGGAT
CGGGAGAGGGCAGAGGAAGTCTGCTAACATGCGGTGACGTCGAGGAGAATCCTGGCCCAATGCAGTCCGA
ATCGGGGATCGTGCCGGATTTCGAAGTCGGGGAGGAGTTTCATGAAGAGCCCAAAACCTATTACGAACTC
AAAAGTCAACCGCTGAAGAGCAGCAGTTCCGCCGAGCATCCTGGGGCCTCCAAGCCTCCGATAAGCTCCT
CCAGTATGACATCACGCATCTTGCTACGCCAGCAACTCATGCGTGAGCAGATGCAGGAGCAGGAGCGCAG
GGAGCAGCAGCAGAAGCTGCAGGCGGCCCAGTTCATGCAACAGAGAGTGCCCGTGAGTCAGACACCAGCC
ATAAACGTCAGTGTGCCCACCACCCTTCCCTCTGCCACGCAGGTGCCGATGGAAGTCCTTAAGGTGCAGA
CCCACCTCGAAAACCCCACCAAGTACCACATACAGCAAGCCCAACGGCAGCAGGTAAAGCAGTACCTTTC
TACCACTTTAGCAAATAAACATGCCAACCAAGTCCTGAGCTTGCCATGTCCAAACCAGCCTGGCGATCAT
GTCATGCCACCGGTGCCGGGGAGCAGCGCACCCAACAGCCCCATGGCTATGCTTACGCTTAACTCCAACT
GTGAAAAAGAGGGATTTTATAAGTTTGAAGAGCAAAACAGGGCAGAGAGCGAGTGCCCAGGCATGAACAC
ACATTCACGAGCGTCCTGTATGCAGATGGATGATGTAATCGATGACATCATTAGCCTAGAATCAAGTTAT
AATGAGGAAATCTTGGGCTTGATGGATCCTGCTTTGCAAATGGCAAATACGTTGCCTGTCTCGGGAAACT
TGATTGATCTTTATGGAAACCAAGGTCTGCCCCCACCAGGCCTCACCATCAGCAACTCCTGTCCAGCCAA
CCTTCCCAACATAAAAAGGGAGCTCACAGAGTCTGAAGCAAGAGCACTGGCCAAAGAGAGGCAGAAAAAG
GACAATCACAACCTGATTGAACGAAGAAGAAGATTTAACATAAATGACCGCATTAAAGAACTAGGTACTT
TGATTCCCAAGTCAAATGATCCAGACATGCGCTGGAACAAGGGAACCATCTTAAAAGCATCCGTGGACTA
TATCCGAAAGTTGCAACGAGAACAGCAACGCGCAAAAGAACTTGAAAACCGACAGAAGAAACTGGAGCAC
GCCAACCGGCATTTGTTGCTCAGAATACAGGAACTTGAAATGCAGGCTCGAGCTCATGGACTTTCCCTTA
TTCCATCCACGGGTCTCTGCTCTCCAGATTTGGTGAATCGGATCATCAAGCAAGAACCCGTTCTTGAGAA
CTGCAGCCAAGACCTCCTTCAGCATCATGCAGACCTAACCTGTACAACAACTCTCGATCTCACGGATGGC
ACCATCACCTTCAACAACAACCTCGGAACTGGGACTGAGGCCAACCAAGCCTATAGTGTCCCCACAAAAA
TGGGATCCAAACTGGAAGACATCCTGATGGACGACACCCTTTCTCCCGTCGGTGTCACTGATCCACTCCT
TTCCTCAGTGTCCCCCGGAGCTTCCAAAACAAGCAGCCGGAGGAGCAGTATGAGCATGGAAGAGACGGAG
CACACTTGTTAGTCGCGAATCGATCGCCCACCCCAACTTGTTTATTGCAGCTTATAATGGTTACAAATAA
AGCAATAGCATCACAAATTTCACAAATAAAGCATTTTTTTCACTGCATTCTAGTTGTGGTTTGTCCAAAC
TCATCAATGTATCTTATCATGTCTGTATACCGTCGACCTCTAGCTAGAGCTTGGCGTAATCATGGTCATA
GCTGTTTCCTGTGTGAAATTGTTATCCGCTCACAATTCCACACAACATACGAGCCGGAAGCATAAAGTGT
AAAGCCTGGGGTGCCTAATGAGTGAGCTAACTCACATTAATTGCGTTGCGCTCACTGCCCGCTTTCCAGT
CGGGAAACCTGTCGTGCCAGCTGCATTAATGAATCGGCCAACGCGCGGGGAGAGGCGGTTTGCGTATTGG
GCGCTCTTCCGCTTCCTCGCTCACTGACTCGCTGCGCTCGGTCGTTCGGCTGCGGCGAGCGGTATCAGCT
CACTCAAAGGACGGCCGCACATGTAAGGAAAATTTTAGGGATGTTAAAGAAAAAAATAACACAAAACAAA
ATATAAAAAAAATCTAACCTCAAGTCAAGGCTTTTCTATGGAATAAGGAATGGACAGCAGGGGGCTGTTT
CATATACTGATGACCTCTTTATAGCCAACCTTTGTTCATGGCAGCCAGCATATGGGCATATGTTGCCAAA
CTCTAAACCAAATACTCATTCTGATGTTTTAAATGATTTGCCCTCCCATATGTCCTTCCGAGTGAGAGAC
ACAAAAAATTCCAACACACTATTGCAATGAAAATAAATTTCCTTTATTAGCCAGAAGTCAGATGCTCAAG
GGGCTTCATGATGTCCCCATAATTTTTGGCAGAGGGAAAAAGATCTCAGTGGTATTTGTGAGCCAGGGCA
TTGGCCACACCAGTCACCACCTTCTGATAGGCAGCCTGCACCTGAGGAGTGAATTCACGCGTTTTAGCCT
GGCAGCATATCGAGATCGAAGTCATCGAGAGCGTCAGCAGGGAGCATATCCAGATCAAAATCATCCAGGG
CATCGGCGGGCAGCATGTCCAGGTCGAAGTCGTCCAGGGCGTCGGTGGGTCCGCCGCTCTCGCACTTCAG
CTGCTTCTCGAGGCCGCAGATGATCAGTTCCAGGCCGAACAGGAAGGCGGGCTCGGCGCCCTGTCTGTCG
AACAGCTCGATGGCCTGCTTCAGCAGGGGGGGCATGCTGTCGGTGGTGGGTGTCTCTCTTTCCTCTTTGG
CGACCTGGTGTTCCTGTTCTTCCAGCACGCAGCCCAGGGTGAAGTGGCCCACGGCGCTCAGGGCGTACAG
GGCGTTTTCCAGGCTGAAGCCCTGCTGGCACAGGAAGGCCAGCTGGTTTTCCAGTGTCTCGTACTGCTTC
TCGGTGGGTCTGGTGCCCAGGTGCACTTTGGCGCCGTCCCGGTGGCTCAGCAGGGCGCATCTGTAGCTCT
TGGCGTTGTTCCGCAGGAAGTCCTGCCAGCTCTCGCCTTCCAGAGGGCAGCTGTGGGTGTGGTGCCGGTC
CAGCATCTCGATGGGCAGGGCGTCCAGCAGGGCCCGCTTGTTCTTCACGTGCCAGTACAGGGTGGGCTGT
TCCACGCCCAGTTTCTGGGCCAGCTTCCGGGTGGTCAGGCCCTCGATGCCCACGCCGTTCAGCAGTTCCA
GGGCGCTGTTGATCACTTTGCTCTTGTCCAGCCGGCTCATGTCGACATTCTTTGCCAAAATGATGAGACA
GCACAATAACCAGCACGTTGCCCAGGAGCTGTAGGAAAAAGAAGAAGGCATGAACATGGTTAGCAGAGGC
TCTAGAGCCGCCGGTCACACGCCAGAAGCCGAACCCCGCCCTGCCCCGTCCCCCCCGAAGGCAGCCGTCC
CCCCGCGGACAGCCCCGAGGCTGGAGAGGGAGAAGGGGACGGCGGCGCGGCGACGCACGAAGGCCCTCCC
CGCCCATTTCCTTCCTGCCGGCGCCGCACCGCTTCGCCCCGCGCCCGCTAGAGGGGGTGCGGCGGCGCCT
CCCAGATTTCGGCTCCGCACAGATTTGGGACAAAGGAAGTCCCTGCGCCCTCTCGCACGATTACCATAAA
AGGCAATGGCTGCGGCTCGCCGCGCCTCGACAGCCGCCGGCGCTCCGGGGGCCGCCGCGCCCCTCCCCCG
AGCCCTCCCCGGCCCGAGGCGGCCCCGCCCCGCCCGGCACCCCCACCTGCCGCCACCCCCCGCCCGGCAC
GGCGAGCCCCGCGCCACGCCCCGTACGGAGCCCCGCACCCGAAGCCGGGCCGTGCTCAGCAACTCGGGGA
GGGGGGTGCAGGGGGGGTTGCAGCCCGACCGACGCGCCCACACCCCCTGCTCACCCCCCCACGCACACAC
CCCGCACGCAGCCTTTGTTCCCCTCGCAGCCCCCCCCGCACCGCGGGGCACCGCCCCCGGCCGCGCTCCC
CTCGCGCACACTGCGGAGCGCACAAAGCCCCGCGCCGCGCCCGCAGCGCTCACAGCCGCCGGGCAGCGCG
GAGCCGCACGCGGCGCTCCCCACGCACACACACACGCACGCACCCCCCGAGCCGCTCCCCCCGCACAAAG
GGCCCTCCCGGAGCCCCTCAAGGCTTTCACGCAGCCACAGAAAAGAAACAAGCCGTCATTAAACCAAGCG
CTAATTACAGCCCGGAGGAGAAGGGCCGTCCCGCCCGCTCACCTGTGGGAGTAACGCGGTCAGTCAGAGC
CGGGGCGGGCGGCGCGAGGCGGCGGCGGAGCGGGGCACGGGGCGAAGGCAGCGCGCAGCGACTCCCGCCC
GCCGCGCGCTTCGCTTTTTATAGGGCCGCCGCCGCCGCCGCCTCGCCATAAAAGGAAACTTTCGGAGCGC
GCCGCTCTGATTGGCTGCCGCCGCACCYCCCCCCCCCGCCCCCCCCCCCCCCCCCCCCCCCCCCCCCCCC
CCTGGCGCGCGCCCCCCCCCCCCCCCCGCCCCCATCGCTGCACAAAATAATTAAAAAATAAATAAATACA
AAATTGGGGGTGGGGAGGGGGGGGAGATGGGGAGAGTGAAGCAGAACGTGGGGCTCACCTCGACCATGGT
AATAGCGATGACTAATACGTAGATGTACTGCCAAGTAGGAAAGTCCCATAAGGTCATGTACTGGGCATAA
TGCCAGGCGGGCCATTTACCGTCATTGACGTCAATAGGGGGCGTACTTGGCATATGATACACTTGATGTA
CTGCCAAGTGGGCAGTTTACCGTAAATACTCCACCCATTGACGTCAATGGAAAGTCCCTATTGGCGTTAC
TATGGGAACATACGTCATTATTGACGTCAATGGGCGGGGGTCGTTGGGCGGTCAGCCAGGCGGGCCATTT
ACCGTAAGTTATGTAACGCGGAACTCCATATATGGGCTATGAACTAATGACCCCGTAATTGATTACTATT
AATAACTAGTCAATAATCAATGTCGAGACCCATAGAGCCCACCGCATCCCCAGCATGCCTGCTATTGTCT
TCCCAATCCTCCCCCTTGCTGTCCTGCCCCACCCCACCCCCCAGAATAGAATGACACCTACTCAGACAAT
GCGATGCAATTTCCTCATTTTATTAGGAAAGGACAGTGGGAGTGGCACCTTCCAGGGTCAAGGAAGGCAC
GGGGGAGGGGCAAACAACAGATGGCTGGCAACTAGAAGGCACAGTCGAGGCTGATCAGCGGGTTTATAAC
TTCGTATAATGTATGCTATACGAAGTTATGGTACCTTACTCGTCCATGCCGCCGGTGGAGTGGCGGCCCT
CGGCGCGTTCGTACTGTTCCACGATGGTGTAGTCCTCGTTGTGGGAGGTGATGTCCAACTTGATGTTGAC
GTTGTAGGCGCCGGGCAGCTGCACGGGCTTCTTGGCCTTGTAGGTGGTCTTGACCTCAGCGTCGTAGTGG
CCGCCGTCCTTCAGCTTCAGCCTCTGCTTGATCTCGCCCTTCAGGGCGCCGTCCTCGGGGTACATCCGCT
CGGAGGAGGCCTCCCAGCCCATGGTCTTCTTCTGCATTACGGGGCCGTCGGAGGGGAAGTTGGTGCCGCG
CAGCTTCACCTTGTAGATGAACTCGCCGTCCTGCAGGGAGGAGTCCTGGGTCACGGTCACCACGCCGCCG
TCCTCGAAGTTCATCACGCGCTCCCACTTGAAGCCCTCGGGGAAGGACAGCTTCAAGTAGTCGGGGATGT
CGGCGGGGTGCTTCACGTAGGCCTTGGAGCCGTACATGAACTGAGGGGACAGGATGTCCCAGGCGAAGGG
CAGGGGGCCACCCTTGGTCACCTTCAGCTTGGCGGTCTGGGTGCCCTCGTAGGGGCGGCCCTCGCCCTCG
CCCTCGATCTCGAACTCGTGGCCGTTCACGGAGCCCTCCATGTGCACCTTGAAGCGCATGAACTCCTTGA
TGATGGCCATGTTATCCTCCTCGCCCTTGCTCACCATGGTGGCGACCGGTAGCGCTAGCGTAGGCGCCGG
TCACAGCTTGGATCTGTAACGGCGCAGAACAGAAAACGAAACAAAGACGTAGAGTTGAGCAAGCAGGGTC
AGGCAAAGCGTGGAGAGCCGGCTGAGTCTAGGTAGGCTCCAAGGGAGCGCCGGACAAAGGCCCGGTCTCG
ACCTGAGCTTTAAACTTACCTAGACGGCGGACGCAGTTCAGGAGGCACCACAGGCGGGAGGCGGCAGAAC
GCGACTCAACCGGCGTGGATGGCGGCCTCAGGTAGGGCGGCGGGCGCGTGAAGGAGAGATGCGAGCCCCT
CGAAGCTTCAGCTGTGTTCTGGCGGCAAACCCGTTGCGAAAAAGAACGTTCACGGCGACTACTGCACTTA
TATACGGTTCTCCCCCACCCTCGGGAAAAAGGCGGAGCCAGTACACGACATCACTTTCCCAGTTTACCCC
GCGCCACCTTCTCTAGGCACCGGTTCAATTGCCGACCCCTCCCCCCAACTTCTCGGGGACTGTGGGCGAT
GTGCGCTCTGCCCACTGACGGGCACCGGAGCGATCGCAGATCATGCATCCATAGAGCCCACCGCATCCCC
AGCATGCCTGCTATTGTCTTCCCAATCCTCCCCCTTGCTGTCCTGCCCCACCCCACCCCCCAGAATAGAA
TGACACCTACTCAGACAATGCGATGCAATTTCCTCATTTTATTAGGAAAGGACAGTGGGAGTGGCACCTT
CCAGGGTCAAGGAAGGCACGGGGGAGGGGCAAACAACAGATGGCTGGCAACTAGAAGGCACAGGTTTAAA
CGGGCCCTCTAGATCAGGCACCGGGCTTGCGGGTCATGCACCAGGTGCGCGGTCCTTCGGGCACCTCGAC
GTCGGCGGTGACGGTGAAGCCGAGCCGCTCGTAGAAGGGGAGGTTGCGGGGCGCGGAGGTCTCCAGGAAG
GCGGGCACCCCGGCGCGCTCGGCCGCCTCCACTCCGGGGAGCACGACGGCGCTGCCCAGACCCTTGCCCT
GGTGGTCGGGCGAGACGCCGACGGTGGCCAGGAACCACGCGGGCTCCTTGGGCCGGTGCGGCGCCAGGAG
GCCTTCCATCTGTTGCTGCGCGGCCAGCCGGGAACCGCTCAACTCGGCCATGCGCGGGCCGATCTCGGCG
AACACCGCCCCCGCTTCGACGCTCTCCGGCGTGGTCCAGACCGCCACCGCGGCGCCGTCGTCCGCGACCC
ACACCTTGCCGATGTCGAGCCCGACGCGCGTGAGGAAGAGTTCTTGCAGCTCGGTGACCCGCTCGATGTG
GCGGTCCGGATCGACGGTGTGGCGCGTGGCGGGGTAGTCGGCGAACGCGGCGGCGAGGGTGCGTACGGCC
CTGGGGACGTCGTCGCGGGTGGCGAGGCGCACCGTGGGCTTGTACTCGGTCATCTCGAGCCTAGGGCCGG
GATTCTCCTCCACGTCACCGCATGTTAGAAGACTTCCTCTGCCCTCTCCGCTGCCAGATCTCTCGAGGCC
CTGTGGGAGGAAGAGAAGAGGTCAGAAGCTTATAACTTCGTATAATGTATGCTATACGAAGTTATTGCCC
CACTGTGGGGCCGCTGGGAGAAGGGTAAGAGAGCTCAATCCTCATCTTACATAGAAGGAAGTCAGTAGAT
AATATCTTACATTTAAAAGTCAAGAAATAACAGTCTGACCATACTATCTAGAAATATGGAAGTTAACAGT
AAGGAAGTTAAAACAGTTGAAAGTAGTTTCGTCTAGAAAGAAAGACTTGGGGAAGAACAAAGAAGGCTAA
TTTTCATTATGAGCTTTATTGTAACAGAAAAGAGACCACTAACTCAGCTAGGTTTTCCCAATTCCTCAAC
ACTTTGGGGCACAGTGTTTAGTCAGAGCTGTGATCACTCTCTGAGCACATGGATTGTATCTTAATTTTCA
TCTCATTGAAAATATGTACCATTTGTCCAAGTGGAAACTGGGCTGAAGCATGACTGTGACCACCACCAAA
GAAATGGCTAGACTCGCTAAGGTCTGCTGGGGTGACCCGTGATTGTGTTGTGCTTGATCTTGTTGAGCAT
GGCTCTTTTAAGTCACCATACCTGCCCCTGCCAATGCACCAAACACCAACTTAAAGGGACTTTCAGCTTT
TGTAAGTCAGTCTCAGCCTTACTTCTGAACCATTTCTTTGACTTCTTTCATGACTCTGATCCTGTCCCAG
TTTTAAGCCTCCCAGCCACCAGTCATGCTGTTTTGCTCTGCTATTTACATTCTTCTCTACCTACTTTGGA
CTTGATGGTATGCCTACTATATTAGTTATTTATTGCTGTGTAACAAACCACTCTGAAACATAGTGGCTTA
CAACCACAACCATTTTATTTTATTATGAAACTGTGGGTCAGAATGTATATTGGCCCATTGGCATGATTCT
CCTGCTATTGAAAAAGGAAGAGTATGAGTATTCAACATTTCCGTGTCGCCCTTATTCCCTTTTTTGCGGC
ATTTTGCCTTCCTGTTTTTGCTCACCCAGAAACGCTGGTGAAAGTAAAAGATGCTGAAGATCAGTTGGGT
GCACGAGTGGGTTACATCGAACTGGATCTCAACAGCGGTAAGATCCTTGAGAGTTTTCGCCCCGAAGAAC
GTTTTCCAATGATGAGCACTTTTAAAGTTCTGCTATGTGGCGCGGTATTATCCCGTATTGACGCCGGGCA
AGAGCAACTCGGTCGCCGCATACACTATTCTCAGAATGACTTGGTTGAGTACTCACCAGTCACAGAAAAG
CATCTTACGGATGGCATGACAGTAAGAGAATTATGCAGTGCTGCCATAACCATGAGTGATAACACTGCGG
CCAACTTACTTCTGACAACGATCGGAGGACCGAAGGAGCTAACCGCTTTTTTGCACAACATGGGGGATCA
TGTAACTCGCCTTGATCGTTGGGAACCGGAGCTGAATGAAGCCATACCAAACGACGAGCGTGACACCACG
ATGCCTGTAGCAATGGCAACAACGTTGCGCAAACTATTAACTGGCGAACTACTTACTCTAGCTTCCCGGC
AACAATTAATAGACTGGATGGAGGCGGATAAAGTTGCAGGACCACTTCTGCGCTCGGCCCTTCCGGCTGG
CTGGTTTATTGCTGATAAATCTGGAGCCGGTGAGCGTGGGTCTCGCGGTATCATTGCAGCACTGGGGCCA
GATGGTAAGCCCTCCCGTATCGTAGTTATCTACACGACGGGGAGTCAGGCAACTATGGATGAACGAAATA
GACAGATCGCTGAGATAGGTGCCTCACTGATTAAGCATTGGTAACTGTCAGACCAAGTTTACTCATATAT
ACTTTAGATTGATTTAAAACTTCATTTTTAATTTAAAAGGATCTAGGTGAAGATCCTTTTTGATAATCTC
ATGACCAAAATCCCTTAACGTGAGTTTTCGTTCCACTGAGCGTCAGACCCCGTAGAAAAGATCAAAGGAT
CTTCTTGAGATCCTTTTTTTCTGCGCGTAATCTGCTGCTTGCAAACAAAAAAACCACCGCTACCAGCGGT
GGTTTGTTTGCCGGATCAAGAGCTACCAACTCTTTTTCCGAAGGTAACTGGCTTCAGCAGAGCGCAGATA
CCAAATACTGTTCTTCTAGTGTAGCCGTAGTTAGGCCACCACTTCAAGAACTCTGTAGCACCGCCTACAT
ACCTCGCTCTGCTAATCCTGTTACCAGTGGCTGCTGCCAGTGGCGATAAGTCGTGTCTTACCGGGTTGGA
CTCAAGACGATAGTTACCGGATAAGGCGCAGCGGTCGGGCTGAACGGGGGGTTCGTGCACACAGCCCAGC
TTGGAGCGAACGACCTACACCGAACTGAGATACCTACAGCGTGAGCTATGAGAAAGCGCCACGCTTCCCG
AAGGGAGAAAGGCGGACAGGTATCCGGTAAGCGGCAGGGTCGGAACAGGAGAGCGCACGAGGGAGCTTCC
AGGGGGAAACGCCTGGTATCTTTATAGTCCTGTCGGGTTTCGCCACCTCTGACTTGAGCGTCGATTTTTG
TGATGCTCGTCAGGGGGGCGGAGCCTATGGAAAAACGCCAGCAACGCGGCCTTTTTACGGTTCCTGGCGA
ATTCGCCCTTAGAGCAGAGCCAGGAACCCCTGTAGGGAAGGGGCAGGAGAGCCAGGGGCATGAGATGGTG
GACGAGGAAGGGGGACAGGGAAGCCTGAGCGCCTCTCCTGGGCTTGCCAAGGACTCAAACCCAGAAGCCC
AGAGCAGGGCCTTAGGGAAGCGGGACGGCTCTGTTGGAGAGTCCAGTATTGAATTAGTGATAGATACACA
GAAAAAAAGCAAATTGAATAGGTGAATGGATAAACAAACTGTGGAACATCCAGACAATGAAATATTCACC
AATAAAAAGAAATGAGCTATCAAGCCACATTGGCTATGCCCTTCACATTTAAGGAGGAACCTTAAATGCA
TATTGCCAAATTTTAAAAGCTAGTCTGAAAATGCTACAGACTGTATGATTCCAATTATATGACATTTTAG
AAAAGGCAAAACTATAGAGATCAGTGGTTGCCAGCGGCTCATGGAGGCAGGATGAATTGGTGGAACACAG
GGATGCTTTCAGGGTAATGAAAATATCTTGTGTGATCCTGTAATAATGGATACGTGGCATAATGCATTTG
TTAAAACCTGTAAACTAGCCAGGTATAGTGGCTTTTTTGCACCTATAGTCTCAGCTACTTGGTAGGCTGA
GACAGGAAGATCACTTGAGCCCAGGACTTCAAGACCAGCCTGGGTAATATAGTAAGACCCCATCTCTATT
TTTTAAAGAAATTAAGAAAGAAAAGAAACCCATCAACTGTATAACACAAAGAATCGTAATGTAAACTACA
GTCCTGAGTAATGAAACATTTTTAAAGAAATAAATAAATTCAAGGCAATTATTAACTTCAGGAAAAACAG
TAAAGTAAACATAAGTATACAAATCAAACATGGCTCAGTTGTGAAAATATTTACAAGGTCACTTTAAGTA
ACATTGAATGTTGATATAATCCCAAAATATATTTATGTTGGAAGGATGAGGAGATTTAATTAAGGGAGGT
GGTCCCTGCAGTTACGCCAATGATAACCCCCGCCAGAAAAATCTTAGTAGCCTTCCCTTTTTGTTTTCCG
TGCCCCAACTCGGCGGATTGACTCGGCCCCTTCCGGAAACACCCGAATCAACTTCTAGTCAAATTATTGT
TCACGCCGCAATGACCCACCCCTGGCCCGCGTCTGTGGAACTGACCCCTGGTGTACAGGAGAGTTCGCTG
CTGAAAGTGGTCCCAAAGGGGTACTAGTTTTTAAGCTCCCAACTCCCCCTCCCCCAGCGTCTGGAGGATT
CCACACCCTCGCACCGCAGGGGCGAGGAAGTGGGCGGAGTCCGGTTTTGGCGCCAGCCGCTGAGGCTGCC
AAGCAGAAAAGCCACCGCTGAGGAGACTCCGGTCACTGTCCTCGCCCCGCCTCCCCCTTCCCTCCCCTTG
GGGACCACCGGGCGCCACGCCGCGAACGGTAAGTGCCGCGGTCGTCGGCGCCTCCGCCCTCCCCCTAGGG
CCCCAATTCCCAGCGGGCGCGGCGCGCGGCCCCTCCCCCCGCCGGGCGCGCGCCCGCTGCCCCGCCCTTC
GTGGCCGCCCGGCGTGGGCGGTGCCACCCCTCCCCCCGGCGGCCCCGCGCGCAGCTCCCGGCTCCCTCCC
CCTTCGGATGTGGCTTGAGCTGTAGGCGCGGAGGGTAC
Features (pLannotate 1.2.2; 29 found; start..end, strand, type, name):
      2..379     +  promoter       TRE3G promoter: 3rd-generation Tet-responsive promoter that can be activated by binding of Tet-On® 3G
    395..1285    +  CDS            OTX2: OTX2_HUMAN - Experimental evidence at protein level: Swiss-Prot protein existence level 1. Transcription factor probably involved in the development of the brain and the sense organs. Can bind to the bicoid/BCD target sequence (BTS): 5'-TCTAATCCC-3'. From Homo sapiens (Human).
   1349..2656    +  CDS            PAX6: PAX6_HUMAN - Also known as AN2. Experimental evidence at protein level: Swiss-Prot protein existence level 1. Transcription factor with important functions in the development of the eye, nose, central nervous system and pancreas. Required for the differentiation of pancreatic islet alpha cells (By similarity). Competes with PAX4 in binding to a common element in the glucagon, insulin and somatostatin promoters. Regulates specification of the ventral neuron subtypes by establishing the correct progenitor domains (By similarity). Acts as a transcriptional repressor of NFATC1- mediated gene expre
   2720..4279    +  CDS            MITF: MITF_HUMAN - Also known as BHLHE32. Experimental evidence at protein level: Swiss-Prot protein existence level 1. Transcription factor that regulates the expression of genes with essential roles in cell differentiation, proliferation and survival. Binds to M-boxes (5'-TCATGTG-3') and symmetrical DNA sequences (E-boxes) (5'-CACGTG-3') found in the promoters of target genes, such as BCL2 and tyrosinase (TYR). Plays an important role in melanocyte development by regulating the expression of tyrosinase (TYR) and tyrosinase-related protein 1 (TYRP1). Plays a critical role in the differentiation of
   4305..4426    +  polyA_signal   SV40 poly(A) signal: SV40 polyadenylation signal
   4497..4519    -  protein_bind   lac operator (fragment): The lac repressor binds to the lac operator to inhibit transcription in E. coli. This inhibition can be relieved by adding lactose or isopropyl-β-D-thiogalactopyranoside (IPTG). lac repressor encoded by lacI
   4523..4553    -  promoter       lac promoter: promoter for the E. coli lac operon
   4568..4589    -  protein_bind   CAP binding site: CAP binding activates transcription in the presence of cAMP. E. coli catabolite activator protein
   4602..4694    -  CDS            lacI (fragment): lac repressor; lacI; The lac repressor binds to the lac operator to inhibit transcription in E. coli. This inhibition can be relieved by adding lactose or isopropyl-β-D-thiogalactopyranoside (IPTG).
   4696..4768    -  rep_origin     RSF ori (fragment): Plasmids containing the RSF 1030 origin of replication can be propagated in E. coli cells that contain additional plasmids with compatible origins.
   5033..5088    -  polyA_signal   β-globin poly(A) signal: rabbit β-globin polyadenylation signal (Gil and Proudfoot, 1987)
   5159..5239    -  CDS            HBB (fragment): HBB_PONPY - Experimental evidence at transcript level: Swiss-Prot protein existence level 2. Involved in oxygen transport from the lung to the various peripheral tissues. From Pongo pygmaeus (Bornean orangutan).
   5373..5990    -  CDS            tetR: TETR2_ECOLX - Experimental evidence at protein level: Swiss-Prot protein existence level 1. TetR is the repressor of the tetracycline resistance element; its N-terminal region forms a helix-turn-helix structure and binds DNA. Binding of tetracycline to TetR reduces the repressor affinity for the tetracycline resistance gene (tetA) promoter operator sites. From Escherichia coli.
   6049..7065    -  intron         chimeric intron: chimera between introns from chicken β-actin and rabbit β-globin
   7066..7343    -  promoter       chicken β-actin promoter: No description available
   7345..7724    -  enhancer       CMV enhancer: human cytomegalovirus immediate early enhancer
   7730..7954    -  polyA_signal   bGH poly(A) signal: bovine growth hormone polyadenylation signal
   7976..8009    -  protein_bind   loxP: Cre-mediated recombination occurs in the 8-bp core sequence (GCATACAT). Cre recombinase
   8019..8717    -  CDS            mCherry: mCherry is a basic (constitutively fluorescent) red fluorescent protein published in 2004, derived from Discosoma sp.. It is reported to be a very rapidly-maturing monomer with low acid sensitivity.
   8761..9029    -  LTR            5' LTR (truncated): truncated 5' long terminal repeat (LTR) from human T-cell leukemia virus (HTLV) type 1
   9042..9253    -  promoter       EF-1α core promoter: core promoter for human elongation factor EF-1α
   9289..9513    -  polyA_signal   bGH poly(A) signal: bovine growth hormone polyadenylation signal
   9534..10133   -  CDS            PuroR: puromycin N-acetyltransferase; pac from Streptomyces alboniger; confers resistance to puromycin
  10220..10245   -  misc_feature   SA: splice acceptor site
  10252..10285   -  protein_bind   loxP: Cre-mediated recombination occurs in the 8-bp core sequence (GCATACAT). Cre recombinase
  11136..11153   +  promoter       AmpR promoter (fragment): bla
  11154..12014   +  CDS            AmpR: β-lactamase; bla; confers resistance to ampicillin, carbenicillin, and related antibiotics
  12185..12773   +  rep_origin     ori: high-copy-number ColE1/pMB1/pBR322/pUC origin of replication
  12821..12976   -  misc_feature   HA-R (fragment): right homology arm from the adeno-associated virus integration site (AAVS1) within intron 1 of the human PPP1R12C gene
