[The description below was written by a language model from this plasmid's Addgene catalogue record and pLannotate feature annotations shown in this document.]
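Description:
CLYBL hOPM is a mammalian-expression donor plasmid of about 14.5 kb, built on the F8 CLYBL backbone. It is designed for homologous recombination into the human CLYBL locus so that OTX2, PAX6 and MITF can be overexpressed under doxycycline control. In bacteria it is maintained as a high-copy plasmid through a ColE1/pUC-type origin and selected with ampicillin (AmpR). Puromycin is the selectable marker in mammalian cells. The two sequence records, one from the depositor and one from repository sequencing, show the same set of features in opposite orientations and differ in length by a single nucleotide.

The payload is a TRE3G promoter driving the three human transcription factor coding sequences in the order OTX2, PAX6, MITF, ending in an SV40 poly(A) signal. Short gaps of about 60 bp separate the open reading frames. These may hold linker or self-cleaving peptide sequences, but the annotation does not identify them. In the opposite orientation, a CAG-type promoter (CMV enhancer, chicken β-actin promoter and chimeric intron) drives a tetR-derived coding sequence with a rabbit β-globin poly(A). This is presumably the Tet-On reverse transactivator that activates TRE3G when doxycycline is present.

A splice acceptor followed by promoterless PuroR and a bGH poly(A) should give puromycin resistance only after integration places it within a transcribed host gene. An EF-1α core promoter with an HTLV LTR fragment drives mCherry as a fluorescent marker. loxP sites flank the PuroR–mCherry segment, allowing Cre-mediated excision after clone selection. The CLYBL homology arms themselves are not annotated. The only homology-arm call is a short fragment matched to an AAVS1 right arm, which may be a backbone remnant. Short lac, lacI and RSF ori fragments also appear to be cloning remnants.
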