Addgene plasmid #112499: CLYBL hOPM
Purpose: Homologous recombination vector for dox-inducible overexpression of OTX2, PAX6, and MITF in CLYBL locus
Depositing lab: Bruce Conklin. Depositing organization: J. David Gladstone Institutes.
Backbone
  Vector backbone: F8 CLYBL
  Backbone size w/o insert (bp): 10571
  Total vector size (bp): 14459
  Vector type: Mammalian Expression
  Selectable markers: Puromycin
Growth in bacteria
  Bacterial resistance: Ampicillin, 100 μg/mL
  Growth temperature: 37°C
  Growth strain: DH5alpha
  Copy number: High Copy
Gene/Insert
  Gene/Insert name: OTX2, PAX6, MITF
  Species: H. sapiens (human)
  Insert size (bp): 3888
  Entrez Gene: PAX6 (a.k.a. AN, AN1, AN2, ASGD5, D11S812E, FVH1, MGDA, WAGR); MITF (a.k.a. CMM8, COMMAD, MI, MITF-A, WS2, WS2A, bHLHe32); OTX2 (a.k.a. CPHD6, MCOPS5)
  Promoter: TRE3G
  Cloning method: Unknown
  Sequencing primers: 5′ GCTCGTTTAGTGAACCGTCAG
Terms and licenses: Academic/Nonprofit Terms; Industry Terms: Not Available to Industry
How to cite: CLYBL hOPM was a gift from Bruce Conklin (Addgene plasmid # 112499 ; http://n2t.net/addgene:112499 ; RRID:Addgene_112499)
